Addgene plasmid #133625: pET28a-mCherryGGBsMTS
Purpose: Expression vector for mCherry fused to a membrane targeting sequence (MTS) of the B.subtilis MinD (C-terminal fusion) and an N-terminal His-tag for purification.
Depositing lab: Petra Schwille. Depositing organization: Max Planck Institute of Biochemistry. Publication: The MinDE system is a generic spatial cue for membrane protein distribution in vitro. Ramm B, Glock P, Mucksch J, Blumhardt P, Garcia-Soriano DA, Heymann M, Schwille P. Nat Commun. 2018 Sep 26;9(1):3942. doi: 10.1038/s41467-018-06310-1. PubMed 30258191.
Backbone
  Vector backbone: pET28a
  Backbone size w/o insert (bp): 5258
  Total vector size (bp): 6076
  Vector type: Bacterial Expression
Growth in bacteria
  Bacterial resistance: Kanamycin, 50 μg/mL
  Growth temperature: 37°C
  Growth strain: DH5alpha
  Copy number: Low Copy
Gene/Insert
  Gene/Insert name: mCherryGGBsMTS
  Species: E. coli
  Insert size (bp): 816
Terms and licenses: Academic/Nonprofit Terms; Industry Terms: Not Available to Industry
How to cite: pET28a-mCherryGGBsMTS was a gift from Petra Schwille (Addgene plasmid # 133625 ; http://n2t.net/addgene:133625 ; RRID:Addgene_133625)
