[The description below was written by a language model from this plasmid's Addgene catalogue record and pLannotate feature annotations shown in this document.]
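Description:
pET28a-mCherryGGBsMTS is a bacterial expression plasmid of about 6.1 kb, built on the pET28a backbone for producing a membrane-binding red fluorescent protein in E. coli. It replicates from a pBR322-type ColE1 origin together with the rop gene and bom region, consistent with its low-copy listing. Selection is by kanamycin through the aph(3')-Ia gene. An f1 origin is also present. Short tetracycline-resistance and other pBR322-derived fragments flagged by the annotation are backbone remnants with no functional role.

The expression cassette consists of a T7 promoter with an adjacent lac operator, the T7 gene 10 ribosome binding site, the open reading frame and a T7 terminator. The plasmid also carries lacI under its own promoter. Transcription therefore depends on a host supplying T7 RNA polymerase, is repressed by the lac repressor and can be induced with IPTG. The encoded protein has an N-terminal His tag for affinity purification (the annotation software labels it as a fragment of a composite tag). This is followed by mCherry, which is fused at its C-terminus to the membrane targeting sequence of Bacillus subtilis MinD. The "GG" in the name presumably denotes a short glycine linker, although the record does not state this. The MTS itself is not annotated; it would lie in the unlabelled stretch just downstream of mCherry. The His and T7-derived fragments beyond that are standard pET28a sequence and are probably not part of the product, given that the tag is described as N-terminal.

Two sequence records, one from the depositor and one from repository sequencing, differ by a few nucleotides in length and are in opposite orientation, but they show the same feature set. According to the associated publication title, the purified protein serves as a model peripheral membrane protein in in vitro studies of how the MinDE system spatially organises membrane-bound proteins.
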