Features (pLannotate 1.2.2; 20 found; start..end, strand, type, name):
     26..73      -  terminator     T7 terminator: transcription terminator for bacteriophage T7 RNA polymerase
     81..130     -  CDS            SET1 (fragment): solubility-enhancement tag derived from T7 phage gene 10B
    140..157     -  CDS            9xHis (fragment): 9xHis affinity tag
    236..943     -  CDS            mCherry: mCherry is a basic (constitutively fluorescent) red fluorescent protein published in 2004, derived from Discosoma sp.. It is reported to be a very rapidly-maturing monomer with low acid sensitivity.
    973..994     -  CDS            capTEV™ (fragment): composite tag for in vivo biotinylation, TEV protease cleavage, and 6xHis tagging
   1013..1035    -  RBS            RBS: efficient ribosome binding site from bacteriophage T7 gene 10 (Olins and Rangwala, 1989)
   1050..1074    -  protein_bind   lac operator: The lac repressor binds to the lac operator to inhibit transcription in E. coli. This inhibition can be relieved by adding lactose or isopropyl-β-D-thiogalactopyranoside (IPTG). lac repressor encoded by lacI
   1075..1093    -  promoter       T7 promoter: promoter for bacteriophage T7 RNA polymerase
   1115..1394    +  CDS            TcR (fragment): tetracycline efflux protein; tet; confers resistance to tetracycline
   1402..1479    +  promoter       lacI promoter: lacI
   1480..2562    +  CDS            lacI: lac repressor; lacI; The lac repressor binds to the lac operator to inhibit transcription in E. coli. This inhibition can be relieved by adding lactose or isopropyl-β-D-thiogalactopyranoside (IPTG).
   2575..2596    +  protein_bind   CAP binding site: CAP binding activates transcription in the presence of cAMP. E. coli catabolite activator protein
   2611..2902    +  CDS            TcR (fragment): tetracycline efflux protein; tet; confers resistance to tetracycline
   2974..3354    -  CDS            YPB1_ECOLX: Protein predicted: Swiss-Prot protein existence level 4. From Escherichia coli.
   3371..3562    +  CDS            rop: Rop protein, which maintains plasmids at low copy number; rop
   3664..3806    +  misc_feature   bom: basis of mobility region from pBR322
   3992..4580    -  rep_origin     ori: high-copy-number ColE1/pMB1/pBR322/pUC origin of replication
   4702..5517    +  CDS            KanR: aminoglycoside phosphotransferase; aph(3')-Ia; confers resistance to kanamycin in bacteria or G418 (Geneticin®) in eukaryotes
   5526..5583    -  promoter       AmpR promoter (fragment): bla
   5610..6065    -  rep_origin     f1 ori (sequence partly withheld): f1 bacteriophage origin of replication; arrow indicates direction of (+) strand synthesis
>Addgene plasmid #133625 | pET28a-mCherryGGBsMTS | depositor full sequence | sequence record 257346 | pET28a-mCherryGGBsMTS sequence 6076 bps
ATCCGGATATAGTTCCTCCTTTCAGCAAAAAACCCCTCAAGACCCGTTTAGAGGCCCCAAGGGGTTATGC
TAGTTATTGCTCAGCGGTGGCAGCAGCCAACTCAGCTTCCTTTCGGGCTTTGTTAGCAGCCGGATCTCAG
TGGTGGTGGTGGTGGTGCTCGAGTGCGGCCGCAAGCTTTTAAGAACGAACACCGAAGAAAGATTTGATTT
TAGCCATCATACCTTTGCCAGATCCCTTGTACAGCTCGTCCATGCCGCCGGTGGAGTGGCGGCCCTCGGC
GCGTTCGTACTGTTCCACGATGGTGTAGTCCTCGTTGTGGGAGGTGATGTCCAACTTGATGTTGACGTTG
TAGGCGCCGGGCAGCTGCACGGGCTTCTTGGCCTTGTAGGTGGTCTTGACCTCAGCGTCGTAGTGGCCGC
CGTCCTTCAGCTTCAGCCTCTGCTTGATCTCGCCCTTCAGGGCGCCGTCCTCGGGGTACATCCGCTCGGA
GGAGGCCTCCCAGCCCATGGTCTTCTTCTGCATTACGGGGCCGTCGGAGGGGAAGTTGGTGCCGCGCAGC
TTCACCTTGTAGATGAACTCGCCGTCCTGCAGGGAGGAGTCCTGGGTCACGGTCACCACGCCGCCGTCCT
CGAAGTTCATCACGCGCTCCCACTTGAAGCCCTCGGGGAAGGACAGCTTCAAGTAGTCGGGGATGTCGGC
GGGGTGCTTCACGTAGGCCTTGGAGCCGTACATGAACTGAGGGGACAGGATGTCCCAGGCGAAGGGCAGG
GGGCCACCCTTGGTCACCTTCAGCTTGGCGGTCTGGGTGCCCTCGTAGGGGCGGCCCTCGCCCTCGCCCT
CGATCTCGAACTCGTGGCCGTTCACGGAGCCCTCCATGTGCACCTTGAAGCGCATGAACTCCTTGATGAT
GGCCATGTTATCCTCCTCGCCCTTGCTCACCATCCTAGGACTTCCACCTGAACCTCCAGATCCACCGTGA
TGATGATGATGATGGCTGCTGCCCATGGTATATCTCCTTCTTAAAGTTAAACAAAATTATTTCTAGAGGG
GAATTGTTATCCGCTCACAATTCCCCTATAGTGAGTCGTATTAATTTCGCGGGATCGAGATCTCGATCCT
CTACGCCGGACGCATCGTGGCCGGCATCACCGGCGCCACAGGTGCGGTTGCTGGCGCCTATATCGCCGAC
ATCACCGATGGGGAAGATCGGGCTCGCCACTTCGGGCTCATGAGCGCTTGTTTCGGCGTGGGTATGGTGG
CAGGCCCCGTGGCCGGGGGACTGTTGGGCGCCATCTCCTTGCATGCACCATTCCTTGCGGCGGCGGTGCT
CAACGGCCTCAACCTACTACTGGGCTGCTTCCTAATGCAGGAGTCGCATAAGGGAGAGCGTCGAGATCCC
GGACACCATCGAATGGCGCAAAACCTTTCGCGGTATGGCATGATAGCGCCCGGAAGAGAGTCAATTCAGG
GTGGTGAATGTGAAACCAGTAACGTTATACGATGTCGCAGAGTATGCCGGTGTCTCTTATCAGACCGTTT
CCCGCGTGGTGAACCAGGCCAGCCACGTTTCTGCGAAAACGCGGGAAAAAGTGGAAGCGGCGATGGCGGA
GCTGAATTACATTCCCAACCGCGTGGCACAACAACTGGCGGGCAAACAGTCGTTGCTGATTGGCGTTGCC
ACCTCCAGTCTGGCCCTGCACGCGCCGTCGCAAATTGTCGCGGCGATTAAATCTCGCGCCGATCAACTGG
GTGCCAGCGTGGTGGTGTCGATGGTAGAACGAAGCGGCGTCGAAGCCTGTAAAGCGGCGGTGCACAATCT
TCTCGCGCAACGCGTCAGTGGGCTGATCATTAACTATCCGCTGGATGACCAGGATGCCATTGCTGTGGAA
GCTGCCTGCACTAATGTTCCGGCGTTATTTCTTGATGTCTCTGACCAGACACCCATCAACAGTATTATTT
TCTCCCATGAAGACGGTACGCGACTGGGCGTGGAGCATCTGGTCGCATTGGGTCACCAGCAAATCGCGCT
GTTAGCGGGCCCATTAAGTTCTGTCTCGGCGCGTCTGCGTCTGGCTGGCTGGCATAAATATCTCACTCGC
AATCAAATTCAGCCGATAGCGGAACGGGAAGGCGACTGGAGTGCCATGTCCGGTTTTCAACAAACCATGC
AAATGCTGAATGAGGGCATCGTTCCCACTGCGATGCTGGTTGCCAACGATCAGATGGCGCTGGGCGCAAT
GCGCGCCATTACCGAGTCCGGGCTGCGCGTTGGTGCGGATATCTCGGTAGTGGGATACGACGATACCGAA
GACAGCTCATGTTATATCCCGCCGTTAACCACCATCAAACAGGATTTTCGCCTGCTGGGGCAAACCAGCG
TGGACCGCTTGCTGCAACTCTCTCAGGGCCAGGCGGTGAAGGGCAATCAGCTGTTGCCCGTCTCACTGGT
GAAAAGAAAAACCACCCTGGCGCCCAATACGCAAACCGCCTCTCCCCGCGCGTTGGCCGATTCATTAATG
CAGCTGGCACGACAGGTTTCCCGACTGGAAAGCGGGCAGTGAGCGCAACGCAATTAATGTAAGTTAGCTC
ACTCATTAGGCACCGGGATCTCGACCGATGCCCTTGAGAGCCTTCAACCCAGTCAGCTCCTTCCGGTGGG
CGCGGGGCATGACTATCGTCGCCGCACTTATGACTGTCTTCTTTATCATGCAACTCGTAGGACAGGTGCC
GGCAGCGCTCTGGGTCATTTTCGGCGAGGACCGCTTTCGCTGGAGCGCGACGATGATCGGCCTGTCGCTT
GCGGTATTCGGAATCTTGCACGCCCTCGCTCAAGCCTTCGTCACTGGTCCCGCCACCAAACGTTTCGGCG
AGAAGCAGGCCATTATCGCCGGCATGGCGGCCCCACGGGTGCGCATGATCGTGCTCCTGTCGTTGAGGAC
CCGGCTAGGCTGGCGGGGTTGCCTTACTGGTTAGCAGAATGAATCACCGATACGCGAGCGAACGTGAAGC
GACTGCTGCTGCAAAACGTCTGCGACCTGAGCAACAACATGAATGGTCTTCGGTTTCCGTGTTTCGTAAA
GTCTGGAAACGCGGAAGTCAGCGCCCTGCACCATTATGTTCCGGATCTGCATCGCAGGATGCTGCTGGCT
ACCCTGTGGAACACCTACATCTGTATTAACGAAGCGCTGGCATTGACCCTGAGTGATTTTTCTCTGGTCC
CGCCGCATCCATACCGCCAGTTGTTTACCCTCACAACGTTCCAGTAACCGGGCATGTTCATCATCAGTAA
CCCGTATCGTGAGCATCCTCTCTCGTTTCATCGGTATCATTACCCCCATGAACAGAAATCCCCCTTACAC
GGAGGCATCAGTGACCAAACAGGAAAAAACCGCCCTTAACATGGCCCGCTTTATCAGAAGCCAGACATTA
ACGCTTCTGGAGAAACTCAACGAGCTGGACGCGGATGAACAGGCAGACATCTGTGAATCGCTTCACGACC
ACGCTGATGAGCTTTACCGCAGCTGCCTCGCGCGTTTCGGTGATGACGGTGAAAACCTCTGACACATGCA
GCTCCCGGAGACGGTCACAGCTTGTCTGTAAGCGGATGCCGGGAGCAGACAAGCCCGTCAGGGCGCGTCA
GCGGGTGTTGGCGGGTGTCGGGGCGCAGCCATGACCCAGTCACGTAGCGATAGCGGAGTGTATACTGGCT
TAACTATGCGGCATCAGAGCAGATTGTACTGAGAGTGCACCATATATGCGGTGTGAAATACCGCACAGAT
GCGTAAGGAGAAAATACCGCATCAGGCGCTCTTCCGCTTCCTCGCTCACTGACTCGCTGCGCTCGGTCGT
TCGGCTGCGGCGAGCGGTATCAGCTCACTCAAAGGCGGTAATACGGTTATCCACAGAATCAGGGGATAAC
GCAGGAAAGAACATGTGAGCAAAAGGCCAGCAAAAGGCCAGGAACCGTAAAAAGGCCGCGTTGCTGGCGT
TTTTCCATAGGCTCCGCCCCCCTGACGAGCATCACAAAAATCGACGCTCAAGTCAGAGGTGGCGAAACCC
GACAGGACTATAAAGATACCAGGCGTTTCCCCCTGGAAGCTCCCTCGTGCGCTCTCCTGTTCCGACCCTG
CCGCTTACCGGATACCTGTCCGCCTTTCTCCCTTCGGGAAGCGTGGCGCTTTCTCATAGCTCACGCTGTA
GGTATCTCAGTTCGGTGTAGGTCGTTCGCTCCAAGCTGGGCTGTGTGCACGAACCCCCCGTTCAGCCCGA
CCGCTGCGCCTTATCCGGTAACTATCGTCTTGAGTCCAACCCGGTAAGACACGACTTATCGCCACTGGCA
GCAGCCACTGGTAACAGGATTAGCAGAGCGAGGTATGTAGGCGGTGCTACAGAGTTCTTGAAGTGGTGGC
CTAACTACGGCTACACTAGAAGGACAGTATTTGGTATCTGCGCTCTGCTGAAGCCAGTTACCTTCGGAAA
AAGAGTTGGTAGCTCTTGATCCGGCAAACAAACCACCGCTGGTAGCGGTGGTTTTTTTGTTTGCAAGCAG
CAGATTACGCGCAGAAAAAAAGGATCTCAAGAAGATCCTTTGATCTTTTCTACGGGGTCTGACGCTCAGT
GGAACGAAAACTCACGTTAAGGGATTTTGGTCATGAACAATAAAACTGTCTGCTTACATAAACAGTAATA
CAAGGGGTGTTATGAGCCATATTCAACGGGAAACGTCTTGCTCTAGGCCGCGATTAAATTCCAACATGGA
TGCTGATTTATATGGGTATAAATGGGCTCGCGATAATGTCGGGCAATCAGGTGCGACAATCTATCGATTG
TATGGGAAGCCCGATGCGCCAGAGTTGTTTCTGAAACATGGCAAAGGTAGCGTTGCCAATGATGTTACAG
ATGAGATGGTCAGACTAAACTGGCTGACGGAATTTATGCCTCTTCCGACCATCAAGCATTTTATCCGTAC
TCCTGATGATGCATGGTTACTCACCACTGCGATCCCCGGGAAAACAGCATTCCAGGTATTAGAAGAATAT
CCTGATTCAGGTGAAAATATTGTTGATGCGCTGGCAGTGTTCCTGCGCCGGTTGCATTCGATTCCTGTTT
GTAATTGTCCTTTTAACAGCGATCGCGTATTTCGTCTCGCTCAGGCGCAATCACGAATGAATAACGGTTT
GGTTGATGCGAGTGATTTTGATGACGAGCGTAATGGCTGGCCTGTTGAACAAGTCTGGAAAGAAATGCAT
AAACTTTTGCCATTCTCACCGGATTCAGTCGTCACTCATGGTGATTTCTCACTTGATAACCTTATTTTTG
ACGAGGGGAAATTAATAGGTTGTATTGATGTTGGACGAGTCGGAATCGCAGACCGATACCAGGATCTTGC
CATCCTATGGAACTGCCTCGGTGAGTTTTCTCCTTCATTACAGAAACGGCTTTTTCAAAAATATGGTATT
GATAATCCTGATATGAATAAATTGCAGTTTCATTTGATGCTCGATGAGTTTTTCTAAGAATTAATTCATG
AGCGGATACATATTTGAATGTATTTAGAAAAATAAACAAATAGGGGTTCCGCGCACATTTCCCCGAAAAG
TGCCACCTGAAATTGTAAACGTTAATATTTTGTTAAAATTCGCGTTAAATTTTTGTTAAATCAGCTCATT
TTTTAACCAATAGGCCGAAATCGGCAAAATCCCTTATAAATCAAAAGAATAGACCGAGATAGGGT
[37 nt withheld, positions 5736-5772]
AAAGAACGTGGACTCCAACGTCAAAGG
[49 nt withheld, positions 5800-5848]
T
[91 nt withheld, positions 5850-5940]
G
[124 nt withheld, positions 5942-6065]
CCCATTCGCCA
