Features (pLannotate 1.2.2; 20 found; start..end, strand, type, name):
     71..89      +  promoter       T7 promoter: promoter for bacteriophage T7 RNA polymerase
     90..114     +  protein_bind   lac operator: The lac repressor binds to the lac operator to inhibit transcription in E. coli. This inhibition can be relieved by adding lactose or isopropyl-β-D-thiogalactopyranoside (IPTG). lac repressor encoded by lacI
    129..151     +  RBS            RBS: efficient ribosome binding site from bacteriophage T7 gene 10 (Olins and Rangwala, 1989)
    170..191     +  CDS            capTEV™ (fragment): composite tag for in vivo biotinylation, TEV protease cleavage, and 6xHis tagging
    221..928     +  CDS            mCherry: mCherry is a basic (constitutively fluorescent) red fluorescent protein published in 2004, derived from Discosoma sp.. It is reported to be a very rapidly-maturing monomer with low acid sensitivity.
   1007..1024    +  CDS            9xHis (fragment): 9xHis affinity tag
   1034..1083    +  CDS            SET1 (fragment): solubility-enhancement tag derived from T7 phage gene 10B
   1091..1138    +  terminator     T7 terminator: transcription terminator for bacteriophage T7 RNA polymerase
   1175..1630    +  rep_origin     f1 ori (sequence partly withheld): f1 bacteriophage origin of replication; arrow indicates direction of (+) strand synthesis
   1656..1713    +  promoter       AmpR promoter (fragment): bla
   1722..2537    -  CDS            KanR: aminoglycoside phosphotransferase; aph(3')-Ia; confers resistance to kanamycin in bacteria or G418 (Geneticin®) in eukaryotes
   2659..3247    +  rep_origin     ori: high-copy-number ColE1/pMB1/pBR322/pUC origin of replication
   3433..3572    -  misc_feature   bom: basis of mobility region from pBR322
   3674..3865    -  CDS            rop: Rop protein, which maintains plasmids at low copy number; rop
   3882..4262    +  CDS            YPB1_ECOLX: Protein predicted: Swiss-Prot protein existence level 4. From Escherichia coli.
   4334..4625    -  CDS            TcR (fragment): tetracycline efflux protein; tet; confers resistance to tetracycline
   4640..4661    -  protein_bind   CAP binding site: CAP binding activates transcription in the presence of cAMP. E. coli catabolite activator protein
   4674..5756    -  CDS            lacI: lac repressor; lacI; The lac repressor binds to the lac operator to inhibit transcription in E. coli. This inhibition can be relieved by adding lactose or isopropyl-β-D-thiogalactopyranoside (IPTG).
   5757..5834    -  promoter       lacI promoter: lacI
   5842..49      -  CDS            TcR (fragment) (across the origin): tetracycline efflux protein; tet; confers resistance to tetracycline
>Addgene plasmid #133625 | pET28a-mCherryGGBsMTS | addgene full sequence | sequence record 270820 | Addgene NGS Result
ACCTGTGGCGCCGGTGATGCCGGCCACGATGCGTCCGGCGTAGAGGATCGAGATCTCGATCCCGCGAAAT
TAATACGACTCACTATAGGGGAATTGTGAGCGGATAACAATTCCCCTCTAGAAATAATTTTGTTTAACTT
TAAGAAGGAGATATACCATGGGCAGCAGCCATCATCATCATCATCACGGTGGATCTGGAGGTTCAGGTGG
AAGTCCTAGGATGGTGAGCAAGGGCGAGGAGGATAACATGGCCATCATCAAGGAGTTCATGCGCTTCAAG
GTGCACATGGAGGGCTCCGTGAACGGCCACGAGTTCGAGATCGAGGGCGAGGGCGAGGGCCGCCCCTACG
AGGGCACCCAGACCGCCAAGCTGAAGGTGACCAAGGGTGGCCCCCTGCCCTTCGCCTGGGACATCCTGTC
CCCTCAGTTCATGTACGGCTCCAAGGCCTACGTGAAGCACCCCGCCGACATCCCCGACTACTTGAAGCTG
TCCTTCCCCGAGGGCTTCAAGTGGGAGCGCGTGATGAACTTCGAGGACGGCGGCGTGGTGACCGTGACCC
AGGACTCCTCCCTGCAGGACGGCGAGTTCATCTACAAGGTGAAGCTGCGCGGCACCAACTTCCCCTCCGA
CGGCCCCGTAATGCAGAAGAAGACCATGGGCTGGGAGGCCTCCTCCGAGCGGATGTACCCCGAGGACGGC
GCCCTGAAGGGCGAGATCAAGCAGAGGCTGAAGCTGAAGGACGGCGGCCACTACGACGCTGAGGTCAAGA
CCACCTACAAGGCCAAGAAGCCCGTGCAGCTGCCCGGCGCCTACAACGTCAACATCAAGTTGGACATCAC
CTCCCACAACGAGGACTACACCATCGTGGAACAGTACGAACGCGCCGAGGGCCGCCACTCCACCGGCGGC
ATGGACGAGCTGTACAAGGGATCTGGCAAAGGTATGATGGCTAAAATCAAATCTTTCTTCGGTGTTCGTT
CTTAAAAGCTTGCGGCCGCACTCGAGCACCACCACCACCACCACTGAGATCCGGCTGCTAACAAAGCCCG
AAAGGAAGCTGAGTTGGCTGCTGCCACCGCTGAGCAATAACTAGCATAACCCCTTGGGGCCTCTAAACGG
GTCTTGAGGGGTTTTTTGCTGAAAGGAGGAACTATATCCGGATTGGCGAATGGG
[45 nt withheld, positions 1175-1219]
A
[78 nt withheld, positions 1221-1298]
C
[91 nt withheld, positions 1300-1390]
A
[49 nt withheld, positions 1392-1440]
CCTTTGACGTTGGAGTCCACGTTCTTT
[37 nt withheld, positions 1468-1504]
ACCCTATCTCGGTCTATTCTTTTGATTTATAAGGGATTTTGCCGATTTCGGCCTATTGGTTAAAAAATGA
GCTGATTTAACAAAAATTTAACGCGAATTTTAACAAAATATTAACGCTTACAATTTAGGTGGCACTTTTC
GGGGAAATGTGCGCGGAACCCCTATTTGTTTATTTTTCTAAATACATTCAAATATGTATCCGCTCATGAA
TTAATTCTTAGAAAAACTCATCGAGCATCAAATGAAACTGCAATTTATTCATATCAGGATTATCAATACC
ATATTTTTGAAAAAGCCGTTTCTGTAATGAAGGAGAAAACTCACCGAGGCAGTTCCATAGGATGGCAAGA
TCCTGGTATCGGTCTGCGATTCCGACTCGTCCAACATCAATACAACCTATTAATTTCCCCTCGTCAAAAA
TAAGGTTATCAAGTGAGAAATCACCATGAGTGACGACTGAATCCGGTGAGAATGGCAAAAGTTTATGCAT
TTCTTTCCAGACTTGTTCAACAGGCCAGCCATTACGCTCGTCATCAAAATCACTCGCATCAACCAAACCG
TTATTCATTCGTGATTGCGCCTGAGCGAGACGAAATACGCGATCGCTGTTAAAAGGACAATTACAAACAG
GAATCGAATGCAACCGGCGCAGGAACACTGCCAGCGCATCAACAATATTTTCACCTGAATCAGGATATTC
TTCTAATACCTGGAATGCTGTTTTCCCGGGGATCGCAGTGGTGAGTAACCATGCATCATCAGGAGTACGG
ATAAAATGCTTGATGGTCGGAAGAGGCATAAATTCCGTCAGCCAGTTTAGTCTGACCATCTCATCTGTAA
CATCATTGGCAACGCTACCTTTGCCATGTTTCAGAAACAACTCTGGCGCATCGGGCTTCCCATACAATCG
ATAGATTGTCGCACCTGATTGCCCGACATTATCGCGAGCCCATTTATACCCATATAAATCAGCATCCATG
TTGGAATTTAATCGCGGCCTAGAGCAAGACGTTTCCCGTTGAATATGGCTCATAACACCCCTTGTATTAC
TGTTTATGTAAGCAGACAGTTTTATTGTTCATGACCAAAATCCCTTAACGTGAGTTTTCGTTCCACTGAG
CGTCAGACCCCGTAGAAAAGATCAAAGGATCTTCTTGAGATCCTTTTTTTCTGCGCGTAATCTGCTGCTT
GCAAACAAAAAAACCACCGCTACCAGCGGTGGTTTGTTTGCCGGATCAAGAGCTACCAACTCTTTTTCCG
AAGGTAACTGGCTTCAGCAGAGCGCAGATACCAAATACTGTCCTTCTAGTGTAGCCGTAGTTAGGCCACC
ACTTCAAGAACTCTGTAGCACCGCCTACATACCTCGCTCTGCTAATCCTGTTACCAGTGGCTGCTGCCAG
TGGCGATAAGTCGTGTCTTACCGGGTTGGACTCAAGACGATAGTTACCGGATAAGGCGCAGCGGTCGGGC
TGAACGGGGGGTTCGTGCACACAGCCCAGCTTGGAGCGAACGACCTACACCGAACTGAGATACCTACAGC
GTGAGCTATGAGAAAGCGCCACGCTTCCCGAAGGGAGAAAGGCGGACAGGTATCCGGTAAGCGGCAGGGT
CGGAACAGGAGAGCGCACGAGGGAGCTTCCAGGGGGAAACGCCTGGTATCTTTATAGTCCTGTCGGGTTT
CGCCACCTCTGACTTGAGCGTCGATTTTTGTGATGCTCGTCAGGGGGGCGGAGCCTATGGAAAAACGCCA
GCAACGCGGCCTTTTTACGGTTCCTGGCCTTTTGCTGGCCTTTTGCTCACATGTTCTTTCCTGCGTTATC
CCCTGATTCTGTGGATAACCGTATTACCGCCTTTGAGTGAGCTGATACCGCTCGCCGCAGCCGAACGACC
GAGCGCAGCGAGTCAGTGAGCGAGGAAGCGGAAGAGCGCCTGATGCGGTATTTTCTCCTTACGCATCTGT
GCGGTATTTCACACCGCAATGGTGCACTCTCAGTACAATCTGCTCTGATGCCGCATAGTTAAGCCAGTAT
ACACTCCGCTATCGCTACGTGACTGGGTCATGGCTGCGCCCCGACACCCGCCAACACCCGCTGACGCGCC
CTGACGGGCTTGTCTGCTCCCGGCATCCGCTTACAGACAAGCTGTGACCGTCTCCGGGAGCTGCATGTGT
CAGAGGTTTTCACCGTCATCACCGAAACGCGCGAGGCAGCTGCGGTAAAGCTCATCAGCGTGGTCGTGAA
GCGATTCACAGATGTCTGCCTGTTCATCCGCGTCCAGCTCGTTGAGTTTCTCCAGAAGCGTTAATGTCTG
GCTTCTGATAAAGCGGGCCATGTTAAGGGCGGTTTTTTCCTGTTTGGTCACTGATGCCTCCGTGTAAGGG
GGATTTCTGTTCATGGGGGTAATGATACCGATGAAACGAGAGAGGATGCTCACGATACGGGTTACTGATG
ATGAACATGCCCGGTTACTGGAACGTTGTGAGGGTAAACAACTGGCGGTATGGATGCGGCGGGACCAGAG
AAAAATCACTCAGGGTCAATGCCAGCGCTTCGTTAATACAGATGTAGGTGTTCCACAGGGTAGCCAGCAG
CATCCTGCGATGCAGATCCGGAACATAATGGTGCAGGGCGCTGACTTCCGCGTTTCCAGACTTTACGAAA
CACGGAAACCGAAGACCATTCATGTTGTTGCTCAGGTCGCAGACGTTTTGCAGCAGCAGTCGCTTCACGT
TCGCTCGCGTATCGGTGATTCATTCTGCTAACCAGTAAGGCAACCCCGCCAGCCTAGCCGGGTCCTCAAC
GACAGGAGCACGATCATGCGCACCCGTGGGGCCGCCATGCCGGCGATAATGGCCTGCTTCTCGCCGAAAC
GTTTGGTGGCGGGACCAGTGACGAAGGCTTGAGCGAGGGCGTGCAAGATTCCGAATACCGCAAGCGACAG
GCCGATCATCGTCGCGCTCCAGCGAAAGCGGTCCTCGCCGAAAATGACCCAGAGCGCTGCCGGCACCTGT
CCTACGAGTTGCATGATAAAGAAGACAGTCATAAGTGCGGCGACGATAGTCATGCCCCGCGCCCACCGGA
AGGAGCTGACTGGGTTGAAGGCTCTCAAGGGCATCGGTCGAGATCCCGGTGCCTAATGAGTGAGCTAACT
TACATTAATTGCGTTGCGCTCACTGCCCGCTTTCCAGTCGGGAAACCTGTCGTGCCAGCTGCATTAATGA
ATCGGCCAACGCGCGGGGAGAGGCGGTTTGCGTATTGGGCGCCAGGGTGGTTTTTCTTTTCACCAGTGAG
ACGGGCAACAGCTGATTGCCCTTCACCGCCTGGCCCTGAGAGAGTTGCAGCAAGCGGTCCACGCTGGTTT
GCCCCAGCAGGCGAAAATCCTGTTTGATGGTGGTTAACGGCGGGATATAACATGAGCTGTCTTCGGTATC
GTCGTATCCCACTACCGAGATATCCGCACCAACGCGCAGCCCGGACTCGGTAATGGCGCGCATTGCGCCC
AGCGCCATCTGATCGTTGGCAACCAGCATCGCAGTGGGAACGATGCCCTCATTCAGCATTTGCATGGTTT
GTTGAAAACCGGACATGGCACTCCAGTCGCCTTCCCGTTCCGCTATCGGCTGAATTTGATTGCGAGTGAG
ATATTTATGCCAGCCAGCCAGACGCAGACGCGCCGAGACAGAACTTAATGGGCCCGCTAACAGCGCGATT
TGCTGGTGACCCAATGCGACCAGATGCTCCACGCCCAGTCGCGTACCGTCTTCATGGGAGAAAATAATAC
TGTTGATGGGTGTCTGGTCAGAGACATCAAGAAATAACGCCGGAACATTAGTGCAGGCAGCTTCCACAGC
AATGGCATCCTGGTCATCCAGCGGATAGTTAATGATCAGCCCACTGACGCGTTGCGCGAGAAGATTGTGC
ACCGCCGCTTTACAGGCTTCGACGCCGCTTCGTTCTACCATCGACACCACCACGCTGGCACCCAGTTGAT
CGGCGCGAGATTTAATCGCCGCGACAATTTGCGACGGCGCGTGCAGGGCCAGACTGGAGGTGGCAACGCC
AATCAGCAACGACTGTTTGCCCGCCAGTTGTTGTGCCACGCGGTTGGGAATGTAATTCAGCTCCGCCATC
GCCGCTTCCACTTTTTCCCGCGTTTTCGCAGAAACGTGGCTGGCCTGGTTCACCACGCGGGAAACGGTCT
GATAAGAGACACCGGCATACTCTGCGACATCGTATAACGTTACTGGTTTCACATTCACCACCCTGAATTG
ACTCTCTTCCGGGCGCTATCATGCCATACCGCGAAAGGTTTTGCGCCATTCGATGGTGTCCGGGATCTCG
ACGCTCTCCCTTATGCGACTCCTGCATTAGGAAGCAGCCCAGTAGTAGGTTGAGGCCGTTGAGCACCGCC
GCCGCAAGGAATGGTGCATGCAAGGAGATGGCGCCCAACAGTCCCCCGGCCACGGGGCCTGCCACCATAC
CCACGCCGAAACAAGCGCTCATGAGCCCGAAGTGGCGAGCCCGATCTTCCCCATCGGTGATGTCGGCGAT
ATAGGCGCCAGCAACCGC
